>Addgene plasmid #248561 | pHAGE-3xmScarlet-dCas9 | addgene full sequence | sequence record 498433 | Addgene NGS Result
TGGAAGGGCTAATTCACTCCCAAAGAAGACAAGATATCCTTGATCTGTGGATCTACCACACACAAGGCTA
CTTCCCTGATTAGCAGAACTACACACCAGGGCCAGGGGTCAGATATCCACTGACCTTTGGATGGTGCTAC
AAGCTAGTACCAGTTGAGCCAGATAAGGTAGAAGAGGCCAATAAAGGAGAGAACACCAGCTTGTTACACC
CTGTGAGCCTGCATGGGATGGATGACCCGGAGAGAGAAGTGTTAGAGTGGAGGTTTGACAGCCGCCTAGC
ATTTCATCACGTGGCCCGAGAGCTGCATCCGGAGTACTTCAAGAACTGCTGATATCGAGCTTGCTACAAG
GGACTTTCCGCTGGGGACTTTCCAGGGAGGCGTGGCCTGGGCGGGACTGGGGAGTGGCGAGCCCTCAGAT
CCTGCATATAAGCAGCTGCTTTTTGCCTGTACTGGGTCTCTCTGGTTAGACCAGATCTGAGCCTGGGAGC
TCTCTGGCTAACTAGGGAACCCACTGCTTAAGCCTCAATAAAGCTTGCCTTGAGTGCTTCAAGTAGTGTG
TGCCCGTCTGTTGTGTGACTCTGGTAACTAGAGATCCCTCAGACCCTTTTAGTCAGTGTGGAAAATCTCT
AGCAGTGGCGCCCGAACAGGGACTTGAAAGCGAAAGGGAAACCAGAGGAGCTCTCTCGACGCAGGACTCG
GCTTGCTGAAGCGCGCACGGCAAGAGGCGAGGGGCGGCGACTGGTGAGTACGCCAAAAATTTTGACTAGC
GGAGGCTAGAAGGAGAGAGATGGGTGCGAGAGCGTCAGTATTAAGCGGGGGAGAATTAGATCGCGATGGG
AAAAAATTCGGTTAAGGCCAGGGGGAAAGAAAAAATATAAATTAAAACATATAGTATGGGCAAGCAGGGA
GCTAGAACGATTCGCAGTTAATCCTGGCCTGTTAGAAACATCAGAAGGCTGTAGACAAATACTGGGACAG
CTACAACCATCCCTTCAGACAGGATCAGAAGAACTTAGATCATTATATAATACAGTAGCAACCCTCTATT
GTGTGCATCAAAGGATAGAGATAAAAGACACCAAGGAAGCTTTAGACAAGATAGAGGAAGAGCAAAACAA
AAGTAAGACCACCGCACAGCAAGCGGCCGGCCGCTGATCTTCAGACCTGGAGGAGGAGATATGAGGGACA
ATTGGAGAAGTGAATTATATAAATATAAAGTAGTAAAAATTGAACCATTAGGAGTAGCACCCACCAAGGC
AAAGAGAAGAGTGGTGCAGAGAGAAAAAAGAGCAGTGGGAATAGGAGCTTTGTTCCTTGGGTTCTTGGGA
GCAGCAGGAAGCACTATGGGCGCAGCGTCAATGACGCTGACGGTACAGGCCAGACAATTATTGTCTGGTA
TAGTGCAGCAGCAGAACAATTTGCTGAGGGCTATTGAGGCGCAACAGCATCTGTTGCAACTCACAGTCTG
GGGCATCAAGCAGCTCCAGGCAAGAATCCTGGCTGTGGAAAGATACCTAAAGGATCAACAGCTCCTGGGG
ATTTGGGGTTGCTCTGGAAAACTCATTTGCACCACTGCTGTGCCTTGGAATGCTAGTTGGAGTAATAAAT
CTCTGGAACAGATTTGGAATCACACGACCTGGATGGAGTGGGACAGAGAAATTAACAATTACACAAGCTT
AATACACTCCTTAATTGAAGAATCGCAAAACCAGCAAGAAAAGAATGAACAAGAATTATTGGAATTAGAT
AAATGGGCAAGTTTGTGGAATTGGTTTAACATAACAAATTGGCTGTGGTATATAAAATTATTCATAATGA
TAGTAGGAGGCTTGGTAGGTTTAAGAATAGTTTTTGCTGTACTTTCTATAGTGAATAGAGTTAGGCAGGG
ATATTCACCATTATCGTTTCAGACCCACCTCCCAACCCCGAGGGGACCCGACAGGCCCGAAGGAATAGAA
GAAGAAGGTGGAGAGAGAGACAGAGACAGATCCATTCGATTAGTGAACGGATCTCGACGGTATCGCCGAA
TTCACAAATGGCAGTATTCATCCACAATTTTAAAAGAAAAGGGGGGATTGGGGGGTACAGTGCAGGGGAA
AGAATAGTAGACATAATAGCAACAGACATACAAACTAAAGAATTACAAAAACAAATTACAAAAATTCAAA
ATTTTCGGGTTTATTACAGGGACAGCAGAGATCCAGTTTGGACTAGGCTAGCCATGCATGTCGTTACATA
ACTTACGGTAAATGGCCCGCCTGGCTGACCGCCCAACGACCCCCGCCCATTGACGTCAATAATGACGTAT
GTTCCCATAGTAACGCCAATAGGGACTTTCCATTGACGTCAATGGGTGGAGTATTTACGGTAAACTGCCC
ACTTGGCAGTACATCAAGTGTATCATATGCCAAGTACGCCCCCTATTGACGTCAATGACGGTAAATGGCC
CGCCTGGCATTATGCCCAGTACATGACCTTATGGGACTTTCCTACTTGGCAGTACATCTACGTATTAGTC
ATCGCTATTACCATGGTGATGCGGTTTTGGCAGTACATCAATGGGCGTGGATAGCGGTTTGACTCACGGG
GATTTCCAAGTCTCCACCCCATTGACGTCAATGGGAGTTTGTTTTGGCACCAAAATCAACGGGACTTTCC
AAAATGTCGTAACAACTCCGCCCCATTGACGCAAATGGGCGGTAGGCGTGTACGGTGGGAGGTCTATATA
AGCAGAGCTCTCCCTATCAGTGATAGAGATCTCCCTATCAGTGATAGAGATCGTCGACGAGCTCGTTTAG
TGAACCGTCAGATCGCCTGGAGACGCCATCCACGCTGTTTTGACCTCCATAGAAGACACCGGGACCGATC
CAGCCTCCGGACTCTAGAGGATCCCTACCGGTGATATCCTCGAGCCCATCAACAAGTTTGTACAAAAAAG
CAGGCTCCGCGGCCGCCCCCTTCACCATGGTGAGCAAGGGCGAGGCAGTGATCAAGGAGTTCATGCGGTT
CAAGGTGCACATGGAGGGCTCCATGAACGGCCACGAGTTCGAGATCGAGGGCGAGGGCGAGGGCCGCCCC
TACGAGGGCACCCAGACCGCCAAGCTGAAGGTGACCAAGGGTGGCCCCCTGCCCTTCTCCTGGGACATCC
TGTCCCCTCAGTTCATGTACGGCTCCAGGGCCTTCATCAAGCACCCCGCCGACATCCCCGACTACTATAA
GCAGTCCTTCCCCGAGGGCTTCAAGTGGGAGCGCGTGATGAACTTCGAGGACGGCGGCGCCGTGACCGTG
ACCCAGGACACCTCCCTGGAGGACGGCACCCTGATCTACAAGGTGAAGCTCCGCGGCACCAACTTCCCTC
CTGACGGCCCCGTAATGCAGAAGAAGACAATGGGCTGGGAAGCGTCCACCGAGCGGTTGTACCCCGAGGA
CGGCGTGCTGAAGGGCGACATTAAGATGGCCCTGCGCCTGAAGGACGGCGGCCGCTACCTGGCGGACTTC
AAGACCACCTACAAGGCCAAGAAGCCCGTGCAGATGCCCGGCGCCTACAACGTCGACCGCAAGTTGGACA
TCACCTCCCACAACGAGGACTACACCGTGGTGGAACAGTACGAACGCTCCGAGGGCCGCCACTCCACCGG
CGGCATGGACGAGCTGTACAAGTCTGGCGGCCGGTCTGGCGTGAGCAAGGGCGAGGCAGTGATCAAGGAG
TTCATGCGGTTCAAGGTGCACATGGAGGGCTCCATGAACGGCCACGAGTTCGAGATCGAGGGCGAGGGCG
AGGGCCGCCCCTACGAGGGCACCCAGACCGCCAAGCTGAAGGTGACCAAGGGTGGCCCCCTGCCCTTCTC
CTGGGACATCCTGTCCCCTCAGTTCATGTACGGCTCCAGGGCCTTCATCAAGCACCCCGCCGACATCCCC
GACTACTATAAGCAGTCCTTCCCCGAGGGCTTCAAGTGGGAGCGCGTGATGAACTTCGAGGACGGCGGCG
CCGTGACCGTGACCCAGGACACCTCCCTGGAGGACGGCACCCTGATCTACAAGGTGAAGCTCCGCGGCAC
CAACTTCCCTCCTGACGGCCCCGTAATGCAGAAGAAGACAATGGGCTGGGAAGCGTCCACCGAGCGGTTG
TACCCCGAGGACGGCGTGCTGAAGGGCGACATTAAGATGGCCCTGCGCCTGAAGGACGGCGGCCGCTACC
TGGCGGACTTCAAGACCACCTACAAGGCCAAGAAGCCCGTGCAGATGCCCGGCGCCTACAACGTCGACCG
CAAGTTGGACATCACCTCCCACAACGAGGACTACACCGTGGTGGAACAGTACGAACGCTCCGAGGGCCGC
CACTCCACCGGCGGCATGGACGAGCTGTACAAGGGTAGCATCGACGGTAGCGTGAGCAAGGGCGAGGCAG
TGATCAAGGAGTTCATGCGGTTCAAGGTGCACATGGAGGGCTCCATGAACGGCCACGAGTTCGAGATCGA
GGGCGAGGGCGAGGGCCGCCCCTACGAGGGCACCCAGACCGCCAAGCTGAAGGTGACCAAGGGTGGCCCC
CTGCCCTTCTCCTGGGACATCCTGTCCCCTCAGTTCATGTACGGCTCCAGGGCCTTCATCAAGCACCCCG
CCGACATCCCCGACTACTATAAGCAGTCCTTCCCCGAGGGCTTCAAGTGGGAGCGCGTGATGAACTTCGA
GGACGGCGGCGCCGTGACCGTGACCCAGGACACCTCCCTGGAGGACGGCACCCTGATCTACAAGGTGAAG
CTCCGCGGCACCAACTTCCCTCCTGACGGCCCCGTAATGCAGAAGAAGACAATGGGCTGGGAAGCGTCCA
CCGAGCGGTTGTACCCCGAGGACGGCGTGCTGAAGGGCGACATTAAGATGGCCCTGCGCCTGAAGGACGG
CGGCCGCTACCTGGCGGACTTCAAGACCACCTACAAGGCCAAGAAGCCCGTGCAGATGCCCGGCGCCTAC
AACGTCGACCGCAAGTTGGACATCACCTCCCACAACGAGGACTACACCGTGGTGGAACAGTACGAACGCT
CCGAGGGCCGCCACTCCACCGGCGGCATGGACGAGCTGTACAAGGGCGGTTCCGGCGGAGGGTCGGACAA
GAAGTACAGCATCGGCCTGGCCATCGGCACCAACTCTGTGGGCTGGGCCGTGATCACCGACGAGTACAAG
GTGCCCAGCAAGAAATTCAAGGTGCTGGGCAACACCGACCGGCACAGCATCAAGAAGAACCTGATCGGCG
CCCTGCTGTTCGACAGCGGAGAAACAGCCGAGGCCACCCGGCTGAAGAGAACCGCCAGAAGAAGATACAC
CAGACGGAAGAACCGGATCTGCTATCTGCAAGAGATCTTCAGCAACGAGATGGCCAAGGTGGACGACAGC
TTCTTCCACAGACTGGAAGAGTCCTTCCTGGTGGAAGAGGATAAGAAGCACGAGCGGCACCCCATCTTCG
GCAACATCGTGGACGAGGTGGCCTACCACGAGAAGTACCCCACCATCTACCACCTGAGAAAGAAACTGGT
GGACAGCACCGACAAGGCCGACCTGCGGCTGATCTATCTGGCCCTGGCCCACATGATCAAGTTCCGGGGC
CACTTCCTGATCGAGGGCGACCTGAACCCCGACAACAGCGACGTGGACAAGCTGTTCATCCAGCTGGTGC
AGACCTACAACCAGCTGTTCGAGGAAAACCCCATCAACGCCAGCGGCGTGGACGCCAAGGCCATCCTGTC
TGCCAGACTGAGCAAGAGCAGACGGCTGGAAAATCTGATCGCCCAGCTGCCCGGCGAGAAGAAGAATGGC
CTGTTCGGCAACCTGATTGCCCTGAGCCTGGGCCTGACCCCCAACTTCAAGAGCAACTTCGACCTGGCCG
AGGATGCCAAACTGCAGCTGAGCAAGGACACCTACGACGACGACCTGGACAACCTGCTGGCCCAGATCGG
CGACCAGTACGCCGACCTGTTTCTGGCCGCCAAGAACCTGTCCGACGCCATACTGCTGAGCGACATCCTG
AGAGTGAACACCGAGATCACCAAGGCCCCCCTGAGCGCCTCTATGATCAAGAGATACGACGAGCACCACC
AGGACCTGACCCTGCTGAAAGCTCTCGTGCGGCAGCAGCTGCCTGAGAAGTACAAAGAGATTTTCTTCGA
CCAGAGCAAGAACGGCTACGCCGGCTACATCGATGGCGGAGCCAGCCAGGAAGAGTTCTACAAGTTCATC
AAGCCCATCCTGGAAAAGATGGACGGCACCGAGGAACTGCTCGTGAAGCTGAACAGAGAGGACCTGCTGC
GGCAGCAGCGGACCTTCGACAACGGCAGCATCCCCCACCAGATCCACCTGGGAGAGCTGCACGCCATTCT
GCGGCGGCAGGAAGATTTTTACCCATTCCTGAAGGACAACCGGGAAAAGATCGAGAAGATCCTGACCTTC
CGCATCCCCTACTACGTGGGCCCTCTGGCCAGGGGAAACAGCAGATTCGCCTGGATGACCAGAAAGAGCG
AGGAAACCATCACCCCCTGGAACTTCGAGGAAGTGGTGGACAAGGGCGCCAGCGCCCAGAGCTTCATCGA
GCGGATGACCAACTTCGATAAGAACCTGCCCAACGAGAAGGTGCTGCCCAAGCACAGCCTGCTGTACGAG
TACTTCACCGTGTACAACGAGCTGACCAAAGTGAAATACGTGACCGAGGGAATGAGAAAGCCCGCCTTCC
TGAGCGGCGAGCAGAAAAAAGCCATCGTGGACCTGCTGTTCAAGACCAACCGGAAAGTGACCGTGAAGCA
GCTGAAAGAGGACTACTTCAAGAAAATCGAGTGCTTCGACTCCGTGGAAATCTCCGGCGTGGAAGATCGG
TTCAACGCCTCCCTGGGCACATACCACGATCTGCTGAAAATTATCAAGGACAAGGACTTCCTGGACAATG
AGGAAAACGAGGACATTCTGGAAGATATCGTGCTGACCCTGACACTGTTTGAGGACAGAGAGATGATCGA
GGAACGGCTGAAAACCTATGCCCACCTGTTCGACGACAAAGTGATGAAGCAGCTGAAGCGGCGGAGATAC
ACCGGCTGGGGCAGGCTGAGCCGGAAGCTGATCAACGGCATCCGGGACAAGCAGTCCGGCAAGACAATCC
TGGATTTCCTGAAGTCCGACGGCTTCGCCAACAGAAACTTCATGCAGCTGATCCACGACGACAGCCTGAC
CTTTAAAGAGGACATCCAGAAAGCCCAGGTGTCCGGCCAGGGCGATAGCCTGCACGAGCACATTGCCAAT
CTGGCCGGCAGCCCCGCCATTAAGAAGGGCATCCTGCAGACAGTGAAGGTGGTGGACGAGCTCGTGAAAG
TGATGGGCCGGCACAAGCCCGAGAACATCGTGATCGAAATGGCCAGAGAGAACCAGACCACCCAGAAGGG
ACAGAAGAACAGCCGCGAGAGAATGAAGCGGATCGAAGAGGGCATCAAAGAGCTGGGCAGCCAGATCCTG
AAAGAACACCCCGTGGAAAACACCCAGCTGCAGAACGAGAAGCTGTACCTGTACTACCTGCAGAATGGGC
GGGATATGTACGTGGACCAGGAACTGGACATCAACCGGCTGTCCGACTACGATGTGGACGCTATCGTGCC
TCAGAGCTTTCTGAAGGACGACTCCATCGATAACAAAGTGCTGACTCGGAGCGACAAGAACCGGGGCAAG
AGCGACAACGTGCCCTCCGAAGAGGTCGTGAAGAAGATGAAGAACTACTGGCGCCAGCTGCTGAATGCCA
AGCTGATTACCCAGAGGAAGTTCGACAATCTGACCAAGGCCGAGAGAGGCGGCCTGAGCGAACTGGATAA
GGCCGGCTTCATCAAGAGACAGCTGGTGGAAACCCGGCAGATCACAAAGCACGTGGCACAGATCCTGGAC
TCCCGGATGAACACTAAGTACGACGAGAACGACAAACTGATCCGGGAAGTGAAAGTGATCACCCTGAAGT
CCAAGCTGGTGTCCGATTTCCGGAAGGATTTCCAGTTTTACAAAGTGCGCGAGATCAACAACTACCACCA
CGCCCACGACGCCTACCTGAACGCCGTCGTGGGAACCGCCCTGATCAAAAAGTACCCTAAGCTGGAAAGC
GAGTTCGTGTACGGCGACTACAAGGTGTACGACGTGCGGAAGATGATCGCCAAGAGCGAGCAGGAAATCG
GCAAGGCTACCGCCAAGTACTTCTTCTACAGCAACATCATGAACTTTTTCAAGACCGAGATTACCCTGGC
CAACGGCGAGATCCGGAAGCGGCCTCTGATCGAGACAAACGGCGAAACAGGCGAGATCGTGTGGGATAAG
GGCCGGGACTTTGCCACCGTGCGGAAAGTGCTGTCTATGCCCCAAGTGAATATCGTGAAAAAGACCGAGG
TGCAGACAGGCGGCTTCAGCAAAGAGTCTATCCTGCCCAAGAGGAACAGCGACAAGCTGATCGCCAGAAA
GAAGGACTGGGACCCTAAGAAGTACGGCGGCTTCGACAGCCCCACCGTGGCCTATTCTGTGCTGGTGGTG
GCCAAAGTGGAAAAGGGCAAGTCCAAGAAACTGAAGAGTGTGAAAGAGCTGCTGGGGATCACCATCATGG
AAAGAAGCAGCTTCGAGAAGAATCCCATCGACTTTCTGGAAGCCAAGGGCTACAAAGAAGTGAAAAAGGA
CCTGATCATCAAGCTGCCTAAGTACTCCCTGTTCGAGCTGGAAAACGGCCGGAAGAGAATGCTGGCCTCT
GCCGGCGAACTGCAGAAGGGAAACGAACTGGCCCTGCCCTCCAAATATGTGAACTTCCTGTACCTGGCCA
GCCACTATGAGAAGCTGAAGGGCTCCCCCGAGGATAATGAGCAGAAACAGCTGTTTGTGGAACAGCACAA
ACACTACCTGGACGAGATCATCGAGCAGATCAGCGAGTTCTCCAAGAGAGTGATCCTGGCCGACGCTAAT
CTGGACAAGGTGCTGAGCGCCTACAACAAGCACAGAGACAAGCCTATCAGAGAGCAGGCCGAGAATATCA
TCCACCTGTTTACCCTGACCAATCTGGGAGCCCCTGCCGCCTTCAAGTACTTTGACACCACCATCGACCG
GAAGAGGTACACCAGCACCAAAGAGGTGCTGGACGCCACCCTGATCCACCAGAGCATCACCGGCCTGTAC
GAGACACGGATCGACCTGTCTCAGCTGGGAGGCGACGCCTATCCCTATGACGTGCCCGATTATGCCAGCC
TGGGCAGCGGCTCCCCCAAGAAAAAACGCAAGGTGGAAGATCCTAAGAAAAAGCGGAAAGTGGACGGCAT
TGGTAGTGGGAGCAACGGCAGCAGCGGATCCTGAAAGGGTGGGCGCGCCGACCCAGCTTTCTTGTACAAA
GTGGTTTGCGCATAGCTAGGTAGCCTAGAGGGCCCGCGGTTCGAATACCCATACGACGTCCCAGACTACG
CTTAGTAATGATTAATTAAACTAGAAATTCTACCGGGTAGGGGAGGCGCTTTTCCCAAGGCAGTCTGGAG
CATGCGCTTTAGCAGCCCCGCTGGGCACTTGGCGCTACACAAGTGGCCTCTGGCCTCGCACACATTCCAC
ATCCACCGGTAGGCGCCAACCGGCTCCGTTCTTTGGTGGCCCCTTCGCGCCACCTTCTACTCCTCCCCTA
GTCAGGAAGTTCCCCCCCGCCCCGCAGCTCGCGTCGTGCAGGACGTGACAAATGGAAGTAGCACGTCTCA
CTAGTCTCGTGCAGATGGACAGCACCGCTGAGCAATGGAAGCGGGTAGGCCTTTGGGGCAGCGGCCAATA
GCAGCTTTGCTCCTTCGCTTTCTGGGCTCAGAGGCTGGGAAGGGGTGGGTCCGGGGGCGGGCTCAGGGGC
GGGCTCAGGGGCGGGGCGGGCGCCCGAAGGTCCTCCGGAGGCCCGGCATTCTGCACGCTTCAAAAGCGCA
CGTCTGCCGCGCTGTTCTCCTCTTCCTCATCTCCGGGCCTTTCGACCTGCAGCCCAAGCTTACCATGGCC
AAGCCTTTGTCTCAAGAAGAATCCACCCTCATTGAAAGAGCAACGGCTACAATCAACAGCATCCCCATCT
CTGAAGACTACAGCGTCGCCAGCGCAGCTCTCTCTAGCGACGGCCGCATCTTCACTGGTGTCAATGTATA
TCATTTTACTGGGGGACCTTGTGCAGAACTCGTGGTGCTGGGCACTGCTGCTGCTGCGGCAGCTGGCAAC
CTGACTTGTATCGTCGCGATCGGAAATGAGAACAGGGGCATCTTGAGCCCCTGCGGACGGYGCYGAMRRS
TACAGCGTCGCCAGCGCAGCTCTCTCTAGCGACGGCCGCATCTTCACTGGTGTCAATGTATATCATTTTA
CTGGGGGACCTTGTGCAGAACTCGTGGTGCTGGGCACTGCTGCTGCTGCGGCAGCTGGCAACCTGACTTG
TATCGTCGCGATCGGAAATGAGAACAGGGGCATCTTGAGCCCCTGCGGACGGTGCCGACAGGTGCTTCTC
GATCTGCATCCTGGGATCAAAGCCATAGTGAAGGACAGTGATGGACAGCCGACGGCAGTTGGGATTCGTG
AATTGCTGCCCTCTGGTTATGTGTGGGAGGGCTAACGCCCGCCCCACGACCCGCAGCGCCCGACCGAAAG
GAGCGCACGACCCCATGCATCGATAGATCCTAATCAACCTCTGGATTACAAAATTTGTGAAAGATTGACT
GGTATTCTTAACTATGTTGCTCCTTTTACGCTATGTGGATACGCTGCTTTAATGCCTTTGTATCATGCTA
TTGCTTCCCGTATGGCTTTCATTTTCTCCTCCTTGTATAAATCCTGGTTGCTGTCTCTTTATGAGGAGTT
GTGGCCCGTTGTCAGGCAACGTGGCGTGGTGTGCACTGTGTTTGCTGACGCAACCCCCACTGGTTGGGGC
ATTGCCACCACCTGTCAGCTCCTTTCCGGGACTTTCGCTTTCCCCCTCCCTATTGCCACGGCGGAACTCA
TCGCCGCCTGCCTTGCCCGCTGCTGGACAGGGGCTCGGCTGTTGGGCACTGACAATTCCGTGGTGTTGTC
GGGGAAATCATCGTCCTTTCCTTGGCTGCTCGCCTGTGTTGCCACCTGGATTCTGCGCGGGACGTCCTTC
TGCTACGTCCCTTCGGCCCTCAATCCAGCGGACCTTCCTTCCCGCGGCCTGCTGCCGGCTCTGCGGCCTC
TTCCGCGTCTTCGCCTTCGCCCTCAGACGAGTCGGATCTCCCTTTGGGCCGCCTCCCCGCCTGAGATCCT
TTAAGACCAATGACTTACAAGGCAGCTGTAGATCTTAGCCACTTTTTAAAAGAAAAGGGGGGACTGGAAG
GGCTAATTCACTCCCAACGAAGACAAGATCTGCTTTTTGCTTGTACTGGGTCTCTCTGGTTAGACCAGAT
CTGAGCCTGGGAGCTCTCTGGCTAACTAGGGAACCCACTGCTTAAGCCTCAATAAAGCTTGCCTTGAGTG
CTTCAAGTAGTGTGTGCCCGTCTGTTGTGTGACTCTGGTAACTAGAGATCCCTCAGACCCTTTTAGTCAG
TGTGGAAAATCTCTAGCAGTAGTAGTTCATGTCATCTTATTATTCAGTATTTATAACTTGCAAAGAAATG
AATATCAGAGAGTGAGAGGCCCGGGTTAATTAAGGAAAGGGCTAGATCATTCTTGAAGACGAAAGGGCCT
CGTGATACGCCTATTTTTATAGGTTAATGTCATGATAATAATGGTTTCTTAGACGTCAGGTGGCACTTTT
CGGGGAAATGTGCGCGGAACCCCTATTTGTTTATTTTTCTAAATACATTCAAATATGTATCCGCTCATGA
GACAATAACCCTGATAAATGCTTCAATAATATTGAAAAAGGAAGAGTATGAGTATTCAACATTTCCGTGT
CGCCCTTATTCCCTTTTTTGCGGCATTTTGCCTTCCTGTTTTTGCTCACCCAGAAACGCTGGTGAAAGTA
AAAGATGCTGAAGATCAGTTGGGTGCACGAGTGGGTTACATCGAACTGGATCTCAACAGCGGTAAGATCC
TTGAGAGTTTTCGCCCCGAAGAACGTTTTCCAATGATGAGCACTTTTAAAGTTCTGCTATGTGGCGCGGT
ATTATCCCGTGTTGACGCCGGGCAAGAGCAACTCGGTCGCCGCATACACTATTCTCAGAATGACTTGGTT
GAGTACTCACCAGTCACAGAAAAGCATCTTACGGATGGCATGACAGTAAGAGAATTATGCAGTGCTGCCA
TAACCATGAGTGATAACACTGCGGCCAACTTACTTCTGACAACGATCGGAGGACCGAAGGAGCTAACCGC
TTTTTTGCACAACATGGGGGATCATGTAACTCGCCTTGATCGTTGGGAACCGGAGCTGAATGAAGCCATA
CCAAACGACGAGCGTGACACCACGATGCCTGTAGCAATGGCAACAACGTTGCGCAAACTATTAACTGGCG
AACTACTTACTCTAGCTTCCCGGCAACAATTAATAGACTGGATGGAGGCGGATAAAGTTGCAGGACCACT
TCTGCGCTCGGCCCTTCCGGCTGGCTGGTTTATTGCTGATAAATCTGGAGCCGGTGAGCGTGGGTCTCGC
GGTATCATTGCAGCACTGGGGCCAGATGGTAAGCCCTCCCGTATCGTAGTTATCTACACGACGGGGAGTC
AGGCAACTATGGATGAACGAAATAGACAGATCGCTGAGATAGGTGCCTCACTGATTAAGCATTGGTAACT
GTCAGACCAAGTTTACTCATATATACTTTAGATTGATTTAAAACTTCATTTTTAATTTAAAAGGATCTAG
GTGAAGATCCTTTTTGATAATCTCATGACCAAAATCCCTTAACGTGAGTTTTCGTTCCACTGAGCGTCAG
ACCCCGTAGAAAAGATCAAAGGATCTTCTTGAGATCCTTTTTTTCTGCGCGTAATCTGCTGCTTGCAAAC
AAAAAAACCACCGCTACCAGCGGTGGTTTGTTTGCCGGATCAAGAGCTACCAACTCTTTTTCCGAAGGTA
ACTGGCTTCAGCAGAGCGCAGATACCAAATACTGTTCTTCTAGTGTAGCCGTAGTTAGGCCACCACTTCA
AGAACTCTGTAGCACCGCCTACATACCTCGCTCTGCTAATCCTGTTACCAGTGGCTGCTGCCAGTGGCGA
TAAGTCGTGTCTTACCGGGTTGGACTCAAGACGATAGTTACCGGATAAGGCGCAGCGGTCGGGCTGAACG
GGGGGTTCGTGCACACAGCCCAGCTTGGAGCGAACGACCTACACCGAACTGAGATACCTACAGCGTGAGC
TATGAGAAAGCGCCACGCTTCCCGAAGGGAGAAAGGCGGACAGGTATCCGGTAAGCGGCAGGGTCGGAAC
AGGAGAGCGCACGAGGGAGCTTCCAGGGGGAAACGCCTGGTATCTTTATAGTCCTGTCGGGTTTCGCCAC
CTCTGACTTGAGCGTCGATTTTTGTGATGCTCGTCAGGGGGGCGGAGCCTATGGAAAAACGCCAGCAACG
CGGCCTTTTTACGGTTCCTGGCCTTTTGCTGGCCTTTTGCTCACATGTTCTTTCCTGCGTTATCCCCTGA
TTCTGTGGATAACCGTATTACCGCCTTTGAGTGAGCTGATACCGCTCGCCGCAGCCGAACGACCGAGCGC
AGCGAGTCAGTGAGCGAGGAAGCGGAAGAGCGCCCAATACGCAAACCGCCTCTCCCCGCGCGTTGGCCGA
TTCATTAATGCAGCAAGCTCATGGCTGACTAATTTTTTTTATTTATGCAGAGGCCGAGGCCGCCTCGGCC
TCTGAGCTATTCCAGAAGTAGTGAGGAGGCTTTTTTGGAGGCCTAGGCTTTTGCAAAAAGCTCCCCGTGG
CACGACAGGTTTCCCGACTGGAAAGCGGGCAGTGAGCGCAACGCAATTAATGTGAGTTAGCTCACTCATT
AGGCACCCCAGGCTTTACACTTTATGCTTCCGGCTCGTATGTTGTGTGGAATTGTGAGCGGATAACAATT
TCACACAGGAAACAGCTATGACATGATTACGAATTTCACAAATAAAGCATTTTTTTCACTGCATTCTAGT
TGTGGTTTGTCCAAACTCATCAATGTATCTTATCATGTCTGGATCAACTGGATAACTCAAGCTAACCAAA
ATCATCCCAAACTTCCCACCCCATACCCTATTACCACTGCCAATTACCTGTGGTTTCATTTACTCTAAAC
CTGTGATTCCTCTGAATTATTTTCATTTTAAAGAAATTGTATTTGTTAAATATGTACTACAAACTTAGTA
GT
Features (pLannotate 1.2.2; 33 found; start..end, strand, type, name):
    377..634     +  LTR            5' LTR (truncated): truncated 5' long terminal repeat (LTR) from HIV-1
    681..806     +  misc_feature   HIV-1 Ψ: packaging signal of human immunodeficiency virus type 1
    790..1128    +  CDS            HIV-1 gag (fragment): gag protein from human immunodeficiency virus 1; gag
   1303..1536    +  misc_feature   RRE: The Rev response element (RRE) of HIV-1 allows for Rev-dependent mRNA export from the nucleus to the cytoplasm.
   1913..2013    +  CDS            Rev (fragment): human immunodeficiency virus 1 (HIV-1) Rev protein; rev; enhances nuclear export of unspliced and incompletely spliced viral mRNAs
   2058..2175    +  misc_feature   cPPT/CTS: central polypurine tract and central termination sequence of HIV-1
   2232..2535    +  enhancer       CMV enhancer: human cytomegalovirus immediate early enhancer
   2536..2739    +  promoter       CMV promoter: human cytomegalovirus (CMV) immediate early promoter
   2741..2760    +  promoter       PLtetO-1 promoter (fragment): modified phage lambda PL promoter with tet operator sites (Lutz and Bujard, 1997)
   2762..2781    +  promoter       PLtetO-1 promoter (fragment): modified phage lambda PL promoter with tet operator sites (Lutz and Bujard, 1997)
   2789..2822    +  promoter       TRE3GV promoter (fragment): 3rd-generation Tet-responsive promoter that can be activated by binding of Tet-On® 3G, optimized for retroviral and lentiviral vectors
   2922..2946    +  protein_bind   attB1: mutant version of attB; recombination site for the Gateway® BP reaction BP Clonase™
   2967..3662    +  CDS            mScarlet-I: mScarlet-I is a basic (constitutively fluorescent) red fluorescent protein published in 2016, derived from synthetic construct. It is reported to be a rapidly-maturing monomer with moderate acid sensitivity.
   3681..5054    +  CDS            tdimer2(12): tdimer2(12) is a basic (constitutively fluorescent) orange fluorescent protein published in 2002, derived from Discosoma sp.. It has low acid sensitivity.
   5105..9206    +  CDS            Cas9 (fragment): Cas9 (Csn1) endonuclease from the Streptococcus pyogenes Type II CRISPR/Cas system generates RNA-guided double strand breaks in DNA
   9361..9385    -  protein_bind   attB2: mutant version of attB; recombination site for the Gateway® BP reaction BP Clonase™
   9485..9984    +  promoter       PGK promoter: mouse phosphoglycerate kinase 1 promoter
  10005..10286   +  CDS            BSD (fragment): blasticidin S deaminase; Aspergillus terreus BSD; confers resistance to blasticidin
  10291..10605   +  CDS            BSD (fragment): blasticidin S deaminase; Aspergillus terreus BSD; confers resistance to blasticidin
  10672..11260   +  misc_feature   WPRE: woodchuck hepatitis virus posttranscriptional regulatory element
  11268..11333   +  CDS            nef (fragment): NEF_HV1Z2 - Experimental evidence at protein level: Swiss-Prot protein existence level 1. Extracellular Nef protein targets CD4(+) T-lymphocytes for apoptosis by interacting with CXCR4 surface receptors. From Human immunodeficiency virus type 1 group M subtype D (isolate Z2/CDC-Z34) (HIV-1).
  11335..11568   +  LTR            3' LTR (ΔU3): self-inactivating 3' long terminal repeat (LTR) from HIV-1
  11773..11877   +  promoter       AmpR promoter: bla
  11878..12738   +  CDS            AmpR: β-lactamase; bla; confers resistance to ampicillin, carbenicillin, and related antibiotics
  12909..13497   +  rep_origin     ori: high-copy-number ColE1/pMB1/pBR322/pUC origin of replication
  13680..13734   +  CDS            lacI (fragment): lac repressor; lacI; The lac repressor binds to the lac operator to inhibit transcription in E. coli. This inhibition can be relieved by adding lactose or isopropyl-β-D-thiogalactopyranoside (IPTG).
  13740..13833   +  rep_origin     SV40 ori (fragment): SV40 origin of replication
  13858..13895   +  CDS            lacI (fragment): lac repressor; lacI; The lac repressor binds to the lac operator to inhibit transcription in E. coli. This inhibition can be relieved by adding lactose or isopropyl-β-D-thiogalactopyranoside (IPTG).
  13908..13929   +  protein_bind   CAP binding site: CAP binding activates transcription in the presence of cAMP. E. coli catabolite activator protein
  13944..13974   +  promoter       lac promoter: promoter for the E. coli lac operon
  13978..14000   +  protein_bind   lac operator (fragment): The lac repressor binds to the lac operator to inhibit transcription in E. coli. This inhibition can be relieved by adding lactose or isopropyl-β-D-thiogalactopyranoside (IPTG). lac repressor encoded by lacI
  14032..14115   +  polyA_signal   SV40 poly(A) signal (fragment): SV40 polyadenylation signal
  14282..329     +  CDS            nef (fragment) (across the origin): NEF_HV1BR - Experimental evidence at protein level: Swiss-Prot protein existence level 1. Extracellular Nef protein targets CD4(+) T-lymphocytes for apoptosis by interacting with CXCR4 surface receptors (PubMed:14990729). From Human immunodeficiency virus type 1 group M subtype B (isolate BRU/LAI) (HIV-1).
