[The description below was written by a language model from this plasmid's Addgene catalogue record and pLannotate feature annotations shown in this document.]
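Description:
pHAGE-3xmScarlet-dCas9 is a 14.3 kb HIV-1-based lentiviral expression plasmid built on the pHAGE-TREx-DEST Gateway destination backbone for delivering a fluorescently labelled, catalytically dead Cas9 into mammalian cells. The viral framework comprises a truncated 5' LTR, the Ψ packaging signal with a gag fragment, the Rev response element, the cPPT/CTS, a WPRE to boost transcript levels, and a ΔU3 self-inactivating 3' LTR. In bacteria it is maintained through a high-copy ColE1/pUC-type origin and ampicillin resistance. It is propagated in a recombination-deficient stable strain, as is common for LTR-containing and repeat-rich plasmids.

The payload sits between attB1 and attB2 sites left by the Gateway reaction. It is driven by the CMV enhancer/promoter followed by two tet operator sites (CMV-TetO2). In cells expressing the Tet repressor, this arrangement keeps transcription off until tetracycline or doxycycline is added. The open reading frame encodes three tandem copies of mScarlet fused to the N-terminus of S. pyogenes Cas9 carrying the D10A and H840A mutations, with an HA tag and two nuclear localisation signals at the C-terminus. The automated annotation labels the first copy as mScarlet-I and the following roughly 1.4 kb as tdimer2(12). That second call most likely reflects the remaining two red fluorescent protein repeats rather than a different protein. Downstream, a mouse PGK promoter drives blasticidin S deaminase for selecting transduced cells.

The plasmid comes from work on KaryoCreate, a CRISPR approach for studying chromosome-specific aneuploidy by targeting human centromeres. A nuclease-dead, brightly tagged Cas9 of this kind is suited to visualising guide RNA-directed binding at centromeric repeats, although the record does not spell out this specific use.
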