Addgene plasmid #248561: pHAGE-3xmScarlet-dCas9
Purpose: A CRISPR-based technology to study chromosome-specific aneuploidy by targeting human centromeres
Depositing lab: Teresa Davoli. Depositing organization: NYU Grossman School of Medicine. Publication: KaryoCreate: A CRISPR-based technology to study chromosome-specific aneuploidy by targeting human centromeres. Bosco N, Goldberg A, Zhao X, Mays JC, Cheng P, Johnson AF, Bianchi JJ, Toscani C, Di Tommaso E, Katsnelson L, Annuar D, Mei S, Faitelson RE, Pesselev IY, Mohamed KS, Mermerian A, Camacho-Hernandez EM, Gionco CA, Manikas J, Tseng YS, Sun Z, Fani S, Keegan S, Lippman SM, Fenyo D, Giunta S, Santaguida S, Davoli T. Cell. 2023 Apr 27;186(9):1985-2001.e19. doi: 10.1016/j.cell.2023.03.029. Epub 2023 Apr 18. PubMed 37075754.
Backbone
  Vector backbone: pHAGE-TREx-DEST
  Vector type: Mammalian Expression, CRISPR
Growth in bacteria
  Bacterial resistance: Ampicillin, 100 μg/mL
  Growth temperature: 30°C
  Growth strain: NEB Stable
  Copy number: High Copy
Gene/Insert
  Gene/Insert name: dCas9
  Species: S. pyogenes
  Mutation: D10A, H840A
  Promoter: CMV, TetO2
  Tag / fusion protein: 3xmScarlet (N terminal on insert); HA, 2xNLS (C terminal on insert)
  Cloning method: Gateway Cloning
Terms and licenses: Academic/Nonprofit Terms; Industry Terms: Not Available to Industry
How to cite: pHAGE-3xmScarlet-dCas9 was a gift from Teresa Davoli (Addgene plasmid # 248561 ; http://n2t.net/addgene:248561 ; RRID:Addgene_248561)
